>Addgene plasmid #216198 | pHAGE2-Ef1a-SOX17WT-3xFLAG | addgene full sequence | sequence record 432009 | Addgene NGS Result
TGGAAGGGCTAATTCACTCCCAAAGAAGACAAGATATCCTTGATCTGTGGATCTACCACACACAAGGCTA
CTTCCCTGATTAGCAGAACTACACACCAGGGCCAGGGGTCAGATATCCACTGACCTTTGGATGGTGCTAC
AAGCTAGTACCAGTTGAGCCAGATAAGGTAGAAGAGGCCAATAAAGGAGAGAACACCAGCTTGTTACACC
CTGTGAGCCTGCATGGGATGGATGACCCGGAGAGAGAAGTGTTAGAGTGGAGGTTTGACAGCCGCCTAGC
ATTTCATCACGTGGCCCGAGAGCTGCATCCGGAGTACTTCAAGAACTGCTGATATCGAGCTTGCTACAAG
GGACTTTCCGCTGGGGACTTTCCAGGGAGGCGTGGCCTGGGCGGGACTGGGGAGTGGCGAGCCCTCAGAT
CCTGCATATAAGCAGCTGCTTTTTGCCTGTACTGGGTCTCTCTGGTTAGACCAGATCTGAGCCTGGGAGC
TCTCTGGCTAACTAGGGAACCCACTGCTTAAGCCTCAATAAAGCTTGCCTTGAGTGCTTCAAGTAGTGTG
TGCCCGTCTGTTGTGTGACTCTGGTAACTAGAGATCCCTCAGACCCTTTTAGTCAGTGTGGAAAATCTCT
AGCAGTGGCGCCCGAACAGGGACTTGAAAGCGAAAGGGAAACCAGAGGAGCTCTCTCGACGCAGGACTCG
GCTTGCTGAAGCGCGCACGGCAAGAGGCGAGGGGCGGCGACTGGTGAGTACGCCAAAAATTTTGACTAGC
GGAGGCTAGAAGGAGAGAGATGGGTGCGAGAGCGTCAGTATTAAGCGGGGGAGAATTAGATCGCGATGGG
AAAAAATTCGGTTAAGGCCAGGGGGAAAGAAAAAATATAAATTAAAACATATAGTATGGGCAAGCAGGGA
GCTAGAACGATTCGCAGTTAATCCTGGCCTGTTAGAAACATCAGAAGGCTGTAGACAAATACTGGGACAG
CTACAACCATCCCTTCAGACAGGATCAGAAGAACTTAGATCATTATATAATACAGTAGCAACCCTCTATT
GTGTGCATCAAAGGATAGAGATAAAAGACACCAAGGAAGCTTTAGACAAGATAGAGGAAGAGCAAAACAA
AAGTAAGACCACCGCACAGCAAGCGGCCGGCCGCTGATCTTCAGACCTGGAGGAGGAGATATGAGGGACA
ATTGGAGAAGTGAATTATATAAATATAAAGTAGTAAAAATTGAACCATTAGGAGTAGCACCCACCAAGGC
AAAGAGAAGAGTGGTGCAGAGAGAAAAAAGAGCAGTGGGAATAGGAGCTTTGTTCCTTGGGTTCTTGGGA
GCAGCAGGAAGCACTATGGGCGCAGCGTCAATGACGCTGACGGTACAGGCCAGACAATTATTGTCTGGTA
TAGTGCAGCAGCAGAACAATTTGCTGAGGGCTATTGAGGCGCAACAGCATCTGTTGCAACTCACAGTCTG
GGGCATCAAGCAGCTCCAGGCAAGAATCCTGGCTGTGGAAAGATACCTAAAGGATCAACAGCTCCTGGGG
ATTTGGGGTTGCTCTGGAAAACTCATTTGCACCACTGCTGTGCCTTGGAATGCTAGTTGGAGTAATAAAT
CTCTGGAACAGATTTGGAATCACACGACCTGGATGGAGTGGGACAGAGAAATTAACAATTACACAAGCTT
AATACACTCCTTAATTGAAGAATCGCAAAACCAGCAAGAAAAGAATGAACAAGAATTATTGGAATTAGAT
AAATGGGCAAGTTTGTGGAATTGGTTTAACATAACAAATTGGCTGTGGTATATAAAATTATTCATAATGA
TAGTAGGAGGCTTGGTAGGTTTAAGAATAGTTTTTGCTGTACTTTCTATAGTGAATAGAGTTAGGCAGGG
ATATTCACCATTATCGTTTCAGACCCACCTCCCAACCCCGAGGGGACCCGACAGGCCCGAAGGAATAGAA
GAAGAAGGTGGAGAGAGAGACAGAGACAGATCCATTCGATTAGTGAACGGATCTCGACGGTATCGCCGAA
TTCACAAATGGCAGTATTCATCCACAATTTTAAAAGAAAAGGGGGGATTGGGGGGTACAGTGCAGGGGAA
AGAATAGTAGACATAATAGCAACAGACATACAAACTAAAGAATTACAAAAACAAATTACAAAAATTCAAA
ATTTTCGGGTTTATTACAGGGACAGCAGAGATCCAGTTTGGACTAGTGATAAGCTTTGCAAAGATGGATA
AAGTTTTAAACAGAGAGGAATCTTTGCAGCTAATGGACCTTCTAGGTCTTGAAAGGAGTGGGAATTGGCT
CCGGTGCCCGTCAGTGGGCAGAGCGCACATCGCCCACAGTCCCCGAGAAGTTGGGGGGAGGGGTCGGCAA
TTGAACCGGTGCCTAGAGAAGGTGGCGCGGGGTAAACTGGGAAAGTGATGTCGTGTACTGGCTCCGCCTT
TTTCCCGAGGGTGGGGGAGAACCGTATATAAGTGCAGTAGTCGCCGTGAACGTTCTTTTTCGCAACGGGT
TTGCCGCCAGAACACAGGTAAGTGCCGTGTGTGGTTCCCGCGGGCCTGGCCTCTTTACGGGTTATGGCCC
TTGCGTGCCTTGAATTACTTCCACCTGGCTGCAGTACGTGATTCTTGATCCCGAGCTTCGGGTTGGAAGT
GGGTGGGAGAGTTCGAGGCCTTGCGCTTAAGGAGCCCCTTCGCCTCGTGCTTGAGTTGAGGCCTGGCCTG
GGCGCTGGGGCCGCCGCGTGCGAATCTGGTGGCACCTTCGCGCCTGTCTCGCTGCTTTCGATAAGTCTCT
AGCCATTTAAAATTTTTGATGACCTGCTGCGACGCTTTTTTTCTGGCAAGATAGTCTTGTAAATGCGGGC
CAAGATCTGCACACTGGTATTTCGGTTTTTGGGGCCGCGGGCGGCGACGGGGCCCGTGCGTCCCAGCGCA
CATGTTCGGCGAGGCGGGGCCTGCGAGCGCGGCCACCGAGAATCGGACGGGGGTAGTCTCAAGCTGGCCG
GCCTGCTCTGGTGCCTGGCCTCGCGCCGCCGTGTATCGCCCCGCCCTGGGCGGCAAGGCTGGCCCGGTCG
GCACCAGTTGCGTGAGCGGAAAGATGGCCGCTTCCCGGCCCTGCTGCAGGGAGCTCAAAATGGAGGACGC
GGCGCTCGGGAGAGCGGGCGGGTGAGTCACCCACACAAAGGAAAAGGGCCTTTCCGTCCTCAGCCGTCGC
TTCATGTGACTCCACGGAGTACCGGGCGCCGTCCAGGCACCTCGATTAGTTCTCGAGCTTTTGGAGTACG
TCGTCTTTAGGTTGGGGGGAGGGGTTTTATGCGATGGAGTTTCCCCACACTGAGTGGGTGGAGACTGAAG
TTAGGCCAGCTTGGCACTTGATGTAATTCTCCTTGGAATTTGCCCTTTTTGAGTTTGGATCTTGGTTCAT
TCTCAAGCCTCAGACAGTGGTTCAAAGTTTTTTTCTTCCATTTCAGGTGTCGTGAGCGGCCAAGGGCGAA
TTCTGCAGATATCCATCACACTGGCTAGCATGAGCAGCCCGGATGCGGGATACGCCAGTGACGACCAGAG
CCAGACCCAGAGCGCGCTGCCCGCGGTGATGGCCGGGCTGGGCCCCTGCCCCTGGGCCGAGTCGCTGAGC
CCCATCGGGGACATGAAGGTGAAGGGCGAGGCGCCGGCGAACAGCGGAGCACCGGCCGGGGCCGCGGGCC
GAGCCAAGGGCGAGTCCCGTATCCGGCGGCCGATGAACGCTTTCATGGTGTGGGCTAAGGACGAGCGCAA
GCGGCTGGCGCAGCAGAATCCAGACCTGCACAACGCCGAGTTGAGCAAGATGCTGGGCAAGTCGTGGAAG
GCGCTGACGCTGGCGGAAAAGCGGCCCTTCGTGGAGGAAGCAGAGCGGCTGCGCGTGCAGCACATGCAGG
ACCACCCCAACTACAAGTACCGGCCGCGGCGGCGCAAGCAGGTGAAGCGGCTGAAGCGGGTGGAGGGCGG
CTTCCTGCACGGCCTGGCTGAGCCGCAGGCGGCCGCGCTGGGCCCCGAGGGCGGCCGCGTGGCCATGGAC
GGCCTGGGCCTCCAGTTCCCCGAGCAGGGCTTCCCCGCCGGCCCGCCGCTGCTGCCTCCGCACATGGGCG
GCCACTACCGCGACTGCCAGAGTCTGGGCGCGCCTCCGCTCGACGGCTACCCGTTGCCCACGCCCGACAC
GTCCCCGCTGGACGGCGTGGACCCCGACCCGGCTTTCTTCGCCGCCCCGATGCCCGGGGACTGCCCGGCG
GCCGGCACCTACAGCTACGCGCAGGTCTCGGACTACGCTGGCCCCCCGGAGCCTCCCGCCGGTCCCATGC
ACCCCCGACTCGGCCCAGAGCCCGCGGGTCCCTCGATTCCGGGCCTCCTGGCGCCACCCAGCGCCCTTCA
CGTGTACTACGGCGCGATGGGCTCGCCCGGGGCGGGCGGCGGGCGCGGCTTCCAGATGCAGCCGCAACAC
CAGCACCAGCACCAGCACCAGCACCACCCCCCGGGCCCCGGACAGCAGTCGCCCCCTCCGGAGGCACTGC
CCTGCCGGGACGGCACGGACCCCAGTCAGCCCGCCGAGCTCCTCGGGGAGGTGGACCGCACGGAATTTGA
ACAGTATCTGCACTTCGTGTGCAAGCCTGAGATGGGCCTCCCCTACCAGGGGCATGACTCCGGTGTGAAT
CTCCCCGACAGCCACGGGGCCATTTCCTCGGTGGTGTCCGACGCCAGCTCCGCGGTATATTACTGCAACT
ATCCTGACGTGATTACGCGTGGCAGCGGCGACTACAAGGACCACGACGGCGACTACAAGGACCACGACAT
CGACTACAAGGACGACGACGACAAGTAGTAAATCGATAGATCCTAATCAACCTCTGGATTACAAAATTTG
TGAAAGATTGACTGGTATTCTTAACTATGTTGCTCCTTTTACGCTATGTGGATACGCTGCTTTAATGCCT
TTGTATCATGCTATTGCTTCCCGTATGGCTTTCATTTTCTCCTCCTTGTATAAATCCTGGTTGCTGTCTC
TTTATGAGGAGTTGTGGCCCGTTGTCAGGCAACGTGGCGTGGTGTGCACTGTGTTTGCTGACGCAACCCC
CACTGGTTGGGGCATTGCCACCACCTGTCAGCTCCTTTCCGGGACTTTCGCTTTCCCCCTCCCTATTGCC
ACGGCGGAACTCATCGCCGCCTGCCTTGCCCGCTGCTGGACAGGGGCTCGGCTGTTGGGCACTGACAATT
CCGTGGTGTTGTCGGGGAAATCATCGTCCTTTCCTTGGCTGCTCGCCTGTGTTGCCACCTGGATTCTGCG
CGGGACGTCCTTCTGCTACGTCCCTTCGGCCCTCAATCCAGCGGACCTTCCTTCCCGCGGCCTGCTGCCG
GCTCTGCGGCCTCTTCCGCGTCTTCGCCTTCGCCCTCAGACGAGTCGGATCTCCCTTTGGGCCGCCTCCC
CGCCTGGTACCTTTAAGACCAATGACTTACAAGGCAGCTGTAGATCTTAGCCACTTTTTAAAAGAAAAGG
GGGGACTGGAAGGGCTAATTCACTCCCAACGAAGACAAGATCACCTGCAGGACAGGCGCGCCCTGCTTTT
TGCTTGTACTGGGTCTCTCTGGTTAGACCAGATCTGAGCCTGGGAGCTCTCTGGCTAACTAGGGAACCCA
CTGCTTAAGCCTCAATAAAGCTTGCCTTGAGTGCTTCAAGTAGTGTGTGCCCGTCTGTTGTGTGACTCTG
GTAACTAGAGATCCCTCAGACCCTTTTAGTCAGTGTGGAAAATCTCTAGCACCCGGGCGATTAAGGAAAG
GGCTAGATCATTCTTGAAGACGAAAGGGCCTCGTGATACGCCTATTTTTATAGGTTAATGTCATGATAAT
AATGGTTTCTTAGACGTCAGGTGGCACTTTTCGGGGAAATGTGCGCGGAACCCCTATTTGTTTATTTTTC
TAAATACATTCAAATATGTATCCGCTCATGAGACAATAACCCTGATAAATGCTTCAATAATATTGAAAAA
GGAAGAGTATGAGTATTCAACATTTCCGTGTCGCCCTTATTCCCTTTTTTGCGGCATTTTGCCTTCCTGT
TTTTGCTCACCCAGAAACGCTGGTGAAAGTAAAAGATGCTGAAGATCAGTTGGGTGCACGAGTGGGTTAC
ATCGAACTGGATCTCAACAGCGGTAAGATCCTTGAGAGTTTTCGCCCCGAAGAACGTTTTCCAATGATGA
GCACTTTTAAAGTTCTGCTATGTGGCGCGGTATTATCCCGTGTTGACGCCGGGCAAGAGCAACTCGGTCG
CCGCATACACTATTCTCAGAATGACTTGGTTGAGTACTCACCAGTCACAGAAAAGCATCTTACGGATGGC
ATGACAGTAAGAGAATTATGCAGTGCTGCCATAACCATGAGTGATAACACTGCGGCCAACTTACTTCTGA
CAACGATCGGAGGACCGAAGGAGCTAACCGCTTTTTTGCACAACATGGGGGATCATGTAACTCGCCTTGA
TCGTTGGGAACCGGAGCTGAATGAAGCCATACCAAACGACGAGCGTGACACCACGATGCCTGTAGCAATG
GCAACAACGTTGCGCAAACTATTAACTGGCGAACTACTTACTCTAGCTTCCCGGCAACAATTAATAGACT
GGATGGAGGCGGATAAAGTTGCAGGACCACTTCTGCGCTCGGCCCTTCCGGCTGGCTGGTTTATTGCTGA
TAAATCTGGAGCCGGTGAGCGTGGGTCTCGCGGTATCATTGCAGCACTGGGGCCAGATGGTAAGCCCTCC
CGTATCGTAGTTATCTACACGACGGGGAGTCAGGCAACTATGGATGAACGAAATAGACAGATCGCTGAGA
TAGGTGCCTCACTGATTAAGCATTGGTAACTGTCAGACCAAGTTTACTCATATATACTTTAGATTGATTT
AAAACTTCATTTTTAATTTAAAAGGATCTAGGTGAAGATCCTTTTTGATAATCTCATGACCAAAATCCCT
TAACGTGAGTTTTCGTTCCACTGAGCGTCAGACCCCGTAGAAAAGATCAAAGGATCTTCTTGAGATCCTT
TTTTTCTGCGCGTAATCTGCTGCTTGCAAACAAAAAAACCACCGCTACCAGCGGTGGTTTGTTTGCCGGA
TCAAGAGCTACCAACTCTTTTTCCGAAGGTAACTGGCTTCAGCAGAGCGCAGATACCAAATACTGTTCTT
CTAGTGTAGCCGTAGTTAGGCCACCACTTCAAGAACTCTGTAGCACCGCCTACATACCTCGCTCTGCTAA
TCCTGTTACCAGTGGCTGCTGCCAGTGGCGATAAGTCGTGTCTTACCGGGTTGGACTCAAGACGATAGTT
ACCGGATAAGGCGCAGCGGTCGGGCTGAACGGGGGGTTCGTGCACACAGCCCAGCTTGGAGCGAACGACC
TACACCGAACTGAGATACCTACAGCGTGAGCTATGAGAAAGCGCCACGCTTCCCGAAGGGAGAAAGGCGG
ACAGGTATCCGGTAAGCGGCAGGGTCGGAACAGGAGAGCGCACGAGGGAGCTTCCAGGGGGAAACGCCTG
GTATCTTTATAGTCCTGTCGGGTTTCGCCACCTCTGACTTGAGCGTCGATTTTTGTGATGCTCGTCAGGG
GGGCGGAGCCTATGGAAAAACGCCAGCAACGCGGCCTTTTTACGGTTCCTGGCCTTTTGCTGGCCTTTTG
CTCACATGTTCTTTCCTGCGTTATCCCCTGATTCTGTGGATAACCGTATTACCGCCTTTGAGTGAGCTGA
TACCGCTCGCCGCAGCCGAACGACCGAGCGCAGCGAGTCAGTGAGCGAGGAAGCGGAAGAGCGCCCAATA
CGCAAACCGCCTCTCCCCGCGCGTTGGCCGATTCATTAATGCAGCAAGCTCATGGCTGACTAATTTTTTT
TATTTATGCAGAGGCCGAGGCCGCCTCGGCCTCTGAGCTATTCCAGAAGTAGTGAGGAGGCTTTTTTGGA
GGCCTAGGCTTTTGCAAAAAGCTCCCCGTGGCACGACAGGTTTCCCGACTGGAAAGCGGGCAGTGAGCGC
AACGCAATTAATGTGAGTTAGCTCACTCATTAGGCACCCCAGGCTTTACACTTTATGCTTCCGGCTCGTA
TGTTGTGTGGAATTGTGAGCGGATAACAATTTCACACAGGAAACAGCTATGACATGATTACGAATTTCAC
AAATAAAGCATTTTTTTCACTGCATTCTAGTTGTGGTTTGTCCAAACTCATCAATGTATCTTATCATGTC
TGGATCAACTGGATAACTCAAGCTAACCAAAATCATCCCAAACTTCCCACCCCATACCCTATTACCACTG
CCAATTACCTGTGGTTTCATTTACTCTAAACCTGTGATTCCTCTGAATTATTTTCATTTTAAAGAAATTG
TATTTGTTAAATATGTACTACAAACTTAGTAGT
Features (pLannotate 1.2.2; 24 found; start..end, strand, type, name):
    377..634     +  LTR            5' LTR (truncated): truncated 5' long terminal repeat (LTR) from HIV-1
    681..806     +  misc_feature   HIV-1 Ψ: packaging signal of human immunodeficiency virus type 1
    790..1128    +  CDS            HIV-1 gag (fragment): gag protein from human immunodeficiency virus 1; gag
   1303..1536    +  misc_feature   RRE: The Rev response element (RRE) of HIV-1 allows for Rev-dependent mRNA export from the nucleus to the cytoplasm.
   1913..2013    +  CDS            Rev (fragment): human immunodeficiency virus 1 (HIV-1) Rev protein; rev; enhances nuclear export of unspliced and incompletely spliced viral mRNAs
   2058..2175    +  misc_feature   cPPT/CTS: central polypurine tract and central termination sequence of HIV-1
   2234..2300    +  CDS            small t antigen (fragment): SV40 (simian virus 40) small t antigen
   2307..3485    +  promoter       EF-1α promoter: strong constitutive promoter for human elongation factor EF-1α
   3530..4771    +  CDS            SOX17: SOX17_HUMAN - Experimental evidence at protein level: Swiss-Prot protein existence level 1. Acts as transcription regulator that binds target promoter DNA and bends the DNA. Binds to the sequences 5'-AACAAT-'3 or 5'- AACAAAG-3'. Modulates transcriptional regulation via WNT3A. Inhibits Wnt signaling. Promotes degradation of activated CTNNB1. Plays a key role in the regulation of embryonic development. Required for normal development of the definitive gut endoderm. Required for normal looping of the embryonic heart tube. Plays an important role in embryonic and postnatal vascular development, in
   4835..4855    +  CDS            FLAG (fragment): FLAG® epitope tag, followed by an enterokinase cleavage site
   4875..5463    +  misc_feature   WPRE: woodchuck hepatitis virus posttranscriptional regulatory element
   5458..5568    +  CDS            nef (fragment): NEF_SIVS4 - Experimental evidence at protein level: Swiss-Prot protein existence level 1. Interferes with TCR signaling from the cell membrane. Interacts with CD247/TCRZ (TCR zeta chain) and exert potent down- regulation of cell surface TCR/CD3 complexes. From Simian immunodeficiency virus (isolate F236/smH4) (SIV-sm) (Simian immunodeficiency virus sooty mangabey monkey).
   5611..5791    +  LTR            5' LTR (truncated): truncated 5' long terminal repeat (LTR) from HIV-1
   5924..6028    +  promoter       AmpR promoter: bla
   6029..6889    +  CDS            AmpR: β-lactamase; bla; confers resistance to ampicillin, carbenicillin, and related antibiotics
   7060..7648    +  rep_origin     ori: high-copy-number ColE1/pMB1/pBR322/pUC origin of replication
   7831..7885    +  CDS            lacI (fragment): lac repressor; lacI; The lac repressor binds to the lac operator to inhibit transcription in E. coli. This inhibition can be relieved by adding lactose or isopropyl-β-D-thiogalactopyranoside (IPTG).
   7891..7984    +  rep_origin     SV40 ori (fragment): SV40 origin of replication
   8009..8046    +  CDS            lacI (fragment): lac repressor; lacI; The lac repressor binds to the lac operator to inhibit transcription in E. coli. This inhibition can be relieved by adding lactose or isopropyl-β-D-thiogalactopyranoside (IPTG).
   8059..8080    +  protein_bind   CAP binding site: CAP binding activates transcription in the presence of cAMP. E. coli catabolite activator protein
   8095..8125    +  promoter       lac promoter: promoter for the E. coli lac operon
   8133..8149    +  protein_bind   lac operator: The lac repressor binds to the lac operator to inhibit transcription in E. coli. This inhibition can be relieved by adding lactose or isopropyl-β-D-thiogalactopyranoside (IPTG). lac repressor encoded by lacI
   8183..8266    +  polyA_signal   SV40 poly(A) signal (fragment): SV40 polyadenylation signal
   8433..329     +  CDS            nef (fragment) (across the origin): NEF_HV1BR - Experimental evidence at protein level: Swiss-Prot protein existence level 1. Extracellular Nef protein targets CD4(+) T-lymphocytes for apoptosis by interacting with CXCR4 surface receptors (PubMed:14990729). From Human immunodeficiency virus type 1 group M subtype B (isolate BRU/LAI) (HIV-1).
