[The description below was written by a language model from this plasmid's Addgene catalogue record and pLannotate feature annotations shown in this document.]
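Description:
pHAGE2-Ef1a-SOX17WT-3xFLAG is an HIV-1-based lentiviral expression plasmid built on the pHAGE2-EF1a backbone and carrying wild-type human SOX17. In bacteria it is maintained through a high-copy ColE1/pUC-type origin and selected with ampicillin via the bla (AmpR) gene. The backbone also retains small remnants of lac regulatory sequence, an SV40 origin fragment and an SV40 poly(A) fragment, which appear to be cloning leftovers rather than functional parts of the payload.

The viral portion of the roughly 8.4 kb plasmid is bounded by two truncated HIV-1 LTRs. It contains the Ψ packaging signal with an adjoining gag fragment, the Rev response element for Rev-dependent export of the genomic RNA, and the cPPT/CTS element that aids nuclear import of the reverse-transcribed genome. Within this frame, the strong constitutive human EF-1α promoter drives the SOX17 coding sequence. The record notes two silent changes, at Glu113 and Glu120, that leave the protein sequence wild-type. The plasmid name indicates a 3xFLAG tag, and the annotation detects a FLAG fragment just downstream of the SOX17 reading frame, consistent with a C-terminal epitope tag for detection. A WPRE follows the cassette to enhance transcript stability and expression. No mammalian selection marker or fluorescent reporter is annotated.

The stated purpose is overexpression of wild-type SOX17 in HEK 293T cells, with the resulting whole-cell extracts used in electrophoretic mobility shift assays of DNA binding. The associated work examines the SOX17 interface for dimerization with OCT4, so this construct presumably serves as the wild-type reference there.
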