Addgene plasmid #216198: pHAGE2-Ef1a-SOX17WT-3xFLAG
Purpose: Overexpress wild-type human SOX17 in HEK 293T cells for use in whole cell extract EMSAs
Depositing lab: Ralf Jauch. Depositing organization: University of Hong Kong. Publication: An acidic residue within the OCT4 dimerization interface of SOX17 is necessary and sufficient to overcome its pluripotency-inducing activity. Ho SY, Hu H, Ho DHH, Renom APS, Yeung SW, Boerner F, Weng M, Hutchins AP, Jauch R. Stem Cell Reports. 2025 Mar 11;20(3):102398. doi: 10.1016/j.stemcr.2025.102398. Epub 2025 Feb 6. PubMed 39919754.
Backbone
  Vector backbone: pHAGE2-EF1a
  Vector type: Lentiviral
Growth in bacteria
  Bacterial resistance: Ampicillin, 100 μg/mL
  Growth temperature: 37°C
  Growth strain: NEB Stable
  Copy number: High Copy
Gene/Insert
  Gene/Insert name: SOX17
  Species: H. sapiens (human)
  Mutation: Glu113Glu (silent mutation); Glu120Glu (silent mutation)
  Entrez Gene: SOX17 (a.k.a. VUR3)
  Cloning method: Restriction Enzyme; 5′ cloning site Unknown (unknown if destroyed)
Terms and licenses: Academic/Nonprofit Terms; Industry Terms: Not Available to Industry
How to cite: pHAGE2-Ef1a-SOX17WT-3xFLAG was a gift from Ralf Jauch (Addgene plasmid # 216198 ; http://n2t.net/addgene:216198 ; RRID:Addgene_216198)
